>Addgene plasmid #138281 | pKEW215_AcrIIA13 | addgene full sequence | sequence record 274378 | Addgene NGS Result
GGACGATATCCCGCAAGAGGCCCGGCAGTACCGGCATAACCAAGCCTATGCCTACAGCATCCAGGGTGAC
GGTGCCGAGGATGACGATGAGCGCATTGTTAGATTTCATACACGGTGCCTGACTGCGTTAGCAATTTAAC
TGTGATAAACTACCGCATTAAAGCTTATCGATGATAAGCTGTCAAACATGAGAATTCTTGAAGACGAAAG
GGCCTCGTGATACGCCTATTTTTATAGGTTAATGTCATGATAATAATGGTTTCTTAGACGTCAGGTGGCA
CTTTTCGGGGAAATGTGCGCGGAACCCCTATTTGTTTATTTTTCTAAATACATTCAAATATGTATCCGCT
CATGAGACAATAACCCTGATAAATGCTTCAATAACATTGAAAAAGGAAGAGTATGAGTATTCAACATTTC
CGTGTCGCCCTTATTCCCTTTTTTGCGGCATTTTGCCTTCCTGTTTTTGCTCACCCAGAAACGCTGGTGA
AAGTAAAAGATGCTGAAGATCAGTTGGGTGCACGAGTGGGTTACATCGAACTGGATCTCAACAGCGGTAA
GATCCTTGAGAGTTTTCGCCCCGAAGAACGTTTTCCAATGATGAGCACTTTTAAAGTTCTGCTATGTGGC
GCGGTATTATCCCGTGTTGACGCCGGGCAAGAGCAACTCGGTCGCCGCATACACTATTCTCAGAATGACT
TGGTTGAGTACTCACCAGTCACAGAAAAGCATCTTACGGATGGCATGACAGTAAGAGAATTATGCAGTGC
TGCCATAACCATGAGTGATAACACTGCGGCCAACTTACTTCTGACAACGATCGGAGGACCGAAGGAGCTA
ACCGCTTTTTTGCACAACATGGGGGATCATGTAACTCGCCTTGATCGTTGGGAACCGGAGCTGAATGAAG
CCATACCAAACGACGAGCGTGACACCACGATGCCTGCAGCAATGGCAACAACGTTGCGCAAACTATTAAC
TGGCGAACTACTTACTCTAGCTTCCCGGCAACAATTAATAGACTGGATGGAGGCGGATAAAGTTGCAGGA
CCACTTCTGCGCTCGGCCCTTCCGGCTGGCTGGTTTATTGCTGATAAATCTGGAGCCGGTGAGCGTGGGT
CTCGCGGTATCATTGCAGCACTGGGGCCAGATGGTAAGCCCTCCCGTATCGTAGTTATCTACACGACGGG
GAGTCAGGCAACTATGGATGAACGAAATAGACAGATCGCTGAGATAGGTGCCTCACTGATTAAGCATTGG
TAACTGTCAGACCAAGTTTACTCATATATACTTTAGATTGATTTAAAACTTCATTTTTAATTTAAAAGGA
TCTAGGTGAAGATCCTTTTTGATAATCTCATGACCAAAATCCCTTAACGTGAGTTTTCGTTCCACTGAGC
GTCAGACCCCGTAGAAAAGATCAAAGGATCTTCTTGAGATCCTTTTTTTCTGCGCGTAATCTGCTGCTTG
CAAACAAAAAAACCACCGCTACCAGCGGTGGTTTGTTTGCCGGATCAAGAGCTACCAACTCTTTTTCCGA
AGGTAACTGGCTTCAGCAGAGCGCAGATACCAAATACTGTCCTTCTAGTGTAGCCGTAGTTAGGCCACCA
CTTCAAGAACTCTGTAGCACCGCCTACATACCTCGCTCTGCTAATCCTGTTACCAGTGGCTGCTGCCAGT
GGCGATAAGTCGTGTCTTACCGGGTTGGACTCAAGACGATAGTTACCGGATAAGGCGCAGCGGTCGGGCT
GAACGGGGGGTTCGTGCACACAGCCCAGCTTGGAGCGAACGACCTACACCGAACTGAGATACCTACAGCG
TGAGCTATGAGAAAGCGCCACGCTTCCCGAAGGGAGAAAGGCGGACAGGTATCCGGTAAGCGGCAGGGTC
GGAACAGGAGAGCGCACGAGGGAGCTTCCAGGGGGAAACGCCTGGTATCTTTATAGTCCTGTCGGGTTTC
GCCACCTCTGACTTGAGCGTCGATTTTTGTGATGCTCGTCAGGGGGGCGGAGCCTATGGAAAAACGCCAG
CAACGCGGCCTTTTTACGGTTCCTGGCCTTTTGCTGGCCTTTTGCTCACATGTTCTTTCCTGCGTTATCC
CCTGATTCTGTGGATAACCGTATTACCGCCTTTGAGTGAGCTGATACCGCTCGCCGCAGCCGAACGACCG
AGCGCAGCGAGTCAGTGAGCGAGGAAGCGGAAGAGCGCCTGATGCGGTATTTTCTCCTTACGCATCTGTG
CGGTATTTCACACCGCAATGGTGCACTCTCAGTACAATCTGCTCTGATGCCGCATAGTTAAGCCAGTATA
CACTCCGCTATCGCTACGTGACTGGGTCATGGCTGCGCCCCGACACCCGCCAACACCCGCTGACGCGCCC
TGACGGGCTTGTCTGCTCCCGGCATCCGCTTACAGACAAGCTGTGACCGTCTCCGGGAGCTGCATGTGTC
AGAGGTTTTCACCGTCATCACCGAAACGCGCGAGGCAGCTGCGGTAAAGCTCATCAGCGTGGTCGTGAAG
CGATTCACAGATGTCTGCCTGTTCATCCGCGTCCAGCTCGTTGAGTTTCTCCAGAAGCGTTAATGTCTGG
CTTCTGATAAAGCGGGCCATGTTAAGGGCGGTTTTTTCCTGTTTGGTCACTGATGCCTCCGTGTAAGGGG
GATTTCTGTTCATGGGGGTAATGATACCGATGAAACGAGAGAGGATGCTCACGATACGGGTTACTGATGA
TGAACATGCCCGGTTACTGGAACGTTGTGAGGGTAAACAACTGGCGGTATGGATGCGGCGGGACCAGAGA
AAAATCACTCAGGGTCAATGCCAGCGCTTCGTTAATACAGATGTAGGTGTTCCACAGGGTAGCCAGCAGC
ATCCTGCGATGCAGATCCGGAACATAATGGTGCAGGGCGCTGACTTCCGAGTTTCCAGACTTTACGAAAC
ACGGAAACCGAAGACCATTCATGTTGTTGCTCAGGTCGCAGACGTTTTGCAGCAGCAGTCGCTTCACGTT
CGCTCGCGTATCGGTGATTCATTCTGCTAACCAGTAAGGCAACCCCGCCAGCCTAGCCGGGTCCTCAACG
ACAGGAGCACGATCATGCGCACCCGTGGCCAGGACCCAACGCTGCCCGAGATGCGCCGCGTGCGGCTGCT
GGAGATGGCGGACGCGATGGATATGTTCTGCCAAGGGTTGGTTTGCGCATTCACAGTTCTCCGCAAGAAT
TGATTGGCTCCAATTCTTGGAGTGGTGAATCCGTTAGCGAGGTGCCGCCGGCTTCCATTCAGGTCGAGGT
GGCCCGGCTCCATGCACCGCGACGCAACGCGGGGAGGCAGACAAGGTATAGGGCGGCGCCTACAATCCAT
GCCAACCCGTTCCATGTGCTCGCCGAGGCGGCATAAATCGCCGTGACGATCAGCGGTCCAATGATCGAAG
TTAGGCTGGTAAGAGCCGCGAGCGATCCTTGAAGCTGTCCCTGATGGTCGTCATCTACCTGCCTGGACAG
CATGGCCTGCAACGCGGGCATCCCGATGCCGCCGGAAGCGAGAAGAATCATAATGGGGAAGGCCATCCAG
CCTCGCGTCGCGAACGCCAGCAAGACGTAGCCCAGCGCGTCGGCCGCCATGCCGGCGATAATGGCCTGCT
TCTCGCCGAAACGTTTGGTGGCGGGACCAGTGACGAAGGCTTGAGCGAGGGCGTGCAAGATTCCGAATAC
CGCAAGCGACAGGCCGATCATCGTCGCGCTCCAGCGAAAGCGGTCCTCGCCGAAAATGACCCAGAGCGCT
GCCGGCACCTGTCCTACGAGTTGCATGATAAAGAAGACAGTCATAAGTGCGGCGACGATAGTCATGCCCC
GCGCCCACCGGAAGGAGCTGACTGGGTTGAAGGCTCTCAAGGGCATCGGTCGACGCTCTCCCTTATGCGA
CTCCTGCATTAGGAAGCAGCCCAGTAGTAGGTTGAGGCCGTTGAGCACCGCCGCCGCAAGGAATGGTGCA
TGCAAGGAGATGGCGCCCAACAGTCCCCCGGCCACGGGGCCTGCCACCATACCCACGCCGAAACAAGCGC
TCATGAGCCCGAAGTGGCGAGCCCGATCTTCCCCATCGGTGATGTCGGCGATATAGGCGCCAGCAACCGC
ACCTGTGGCGCCGGTGATGCCGGCCACGATGCGTCCGGCGTAGAGGATCGAGATCTCGATCCCGCGAAAT
TAATACGACTCACTATAGGGAGACCACAACGGTTTCCCTCTAGTGCCGGCTCCGGAGAGCTCTTTAATTA
AGCGGCCGCCCTGCAGGACTCGAGTTCTAGAAATAATTTTGTTTAACTTTAAGAAGGAGATATACATATG
AAATCTTCTCACCATCACCATCACCATCACCATCACCATGGTTCTTCTATGAAAATCGAAGAAGGTAAAC
TGGTAATCTGGATTAACGGCGATAAAGGCTATAACGGTCTCGCTGAAGTCGGTAAGAAATTCGAGAAAGA
TACCGGAATTAAAGTCACCGTTGAGCATCCGGATAAACTGGAAGAGAAATTCCCACAGGTTGCGGCAACT
GGCGATGGCCCTGACATTATCTTCTGGGCACACGACCGCTTTGGTGGCTACGCTCAATCTGGCCTGTTGG
CTGAAATCACCCCGGACAAAGCGTTCCAGGACAAGCTGTATCCGTTTACCTGGGATGCCGTACGTTACAA
CGGCAAGCTGATTGCTTACCCGATCGCTGTTGAAGCGTTATCGCTGATTTATAACAAAGATCTGCTGCCG
AACCCGCCAAAAACCTGGGAAGAGATCCCGGCGCTGGATAAAGAACTGAAAGCGAAAGGTAAGAGCGCGC
TGATGTTCAACCTGCAAGAACCGTACTTCACCTGGCCGCTGATTGCTGCTGACGGGGGTTATGCGTTCAA
GTATGAAAACGGCAAGTACGACATTAAAGACGTGGGCGTGGATAACGCTGGCGCGAAAGCGGGTCTGACC
TTCCTGGTTGACCTGATTAAAAACAAACACATGAATGCAGACACCGATTACTCCATCGCAGAAGCTGCCT
TTAATAAAGGCGAAACAGCGATGACCATCAACGGCCCGTGGGCATGGTCCAACATCGACACCAGCAAAGT
GAATTATGGTGTAACGGTACTGCCGACCTTCAAGGGTCAACCATCCAAACCGTTCGTTGGCGTGCTGAGC
GCAGGTATTAACGCCGCCAGTCCGAACAAAGAGCTGGCAAAAGAGTTCCTCGAAAACTATCTGCTGACTG
ATGAAGGTCTGGAAGCGGTTAATAAAGACAAACCGCTGGGTGCCGTAGCGCTGAAGTCTTACGAGGAAGA
GTTGGCGAAAGATCCACGTATTGCCGCCACTATGGAAAACGCCCAGAAAGGTGAAATCATGCCGAACATC
CCGCAGATGTCCGCTTTCTGGTATGCCGTGCGTACTGCGGTGATCAACGCCGCCAGCGGTCGTCAGACTG
TCGATGAAGCCCTGAAAGACGCGCAGACTAATTCGAGCTCGAACAACAACAACAATAACAATAACAACAA
CCTCGGGATCGAGGAAAACCTGTACTTCCAATCCAATGCAATGAGAGAGACAATACAACGATTGTTAGCA
AGTAACTTATCCAGCAACAGTATTGCATTAGCGACTGGAGTATCGCAAGCAGTGATTAGTAAGTTGCGTA
ATGCCAAGAAAGAAATAGGAAATCTAAGTTTGAACAGCGCTGAAAAATTATATAATTATCAAAAGGGGTT
GGAAGTAATGAATAAATCAATCGAAATTAAAGACCAAAATAACATAGTATTAATTGACAGTTTAGGACAA
TTCTTTACTGACATTGAGAACGACAATAACGGTCGTTACAACATTGACTATGTTTTGTTGAATGAAGTGG
AACATGACAATGGCAACACGTATTATGAAGTGGGAATGTACAGAACCGAAGAGGTTCCTTTCAGTGATAA
AGTTACTCAAGATAATGTTGAATTGCTAGAAGATAAATGGCTTCAAATAGATCAACAAGGAGAAAGTTAT
GTTGAAAGTATCTTTTTCGAAAACGAAGAAGATGCGAGAGAGTATATCAAATTAGTTCTGAAAGGTCACG
AAACTTTTGAAGAAACTGCAAAAGCAATCGGCGTGATTAAATAAATATTGGAAGTGGATAACGGATCCGC
GATCGCGGCGCGCCACCTGGTGGCCGGCCGGTACCACGCGTGCGCGCTGATCCGGCTGCTAACAAAGCCC
GAAAGGAAGCTGAGTTGGCTGCTGCCACCGCTGAGCAATAACTAGCATAACCCCTTGGGGCCTCTAAACG
GGTCTTGAGGGGTTTTTTGCTGAAAGGAGGAACTATATCCGGATATCCACAGGACGGGTGTGGTCGCCAT
GATCGCGTAGTCGATAGTGGCTCCAAGTAGCGAAGCGAGCAGGACTGGGCGGCGGCCAAAGCGGTCGGAC
AGTGCTCCGAGAACGGGTGCGCATAGAAATTGCATCAACGCATATAGCGCTAGCAGCACGCCATAGTGAC
TGGCGATGCTGTCGGAAT
Features (pLannotate 1.2.2; 16 found; start..end, strand, type, name):
    157..185     -  promoter       tet promoter: E. coli promoter for tetracycline efflux protein gene
    298..402     +  promoter       AmpR promoter: bla
    403..1263    +  CDS            AmpR: β-lactamase; bla; confers resistance to ampicillin, carbenicillin, and related antibiotics
   1434..2022    +  rep_origin     ori: high-copy-number ColE1/pMB1/pBR322/pUC origin of replication
   2208..2347    -  misc_feature   bom: basis of mobility region from pBR322
   2449..2640    -  CDS            rop: Rop protein, which maintains plasmids at low copy number; rop
   2657..3037    +  CDS            YPB1_ECOLX: Protein predicted: Swiss-Prot protein existence level 4. From Escherichia coli.
   3279..4179    -  CDS            TcR (fragment): tetracycline efflux protein; tet; confers resistance to tetracycline
   4201..4219    +  promoter       T7 promoter: promoter for bacteriophage T7 RNA polymerase
   4308..4330    +  RBS            RBS: efficient ribosome binding site from bacteriophage T7 gene 10 (Olins and Rangwala, 1989)
   4350..4379    +  CDS            10xHis: 10xHis affinity tag
   4389..5489    +  CDS            MBP: maltose binding protein from E. coli; malE (mutated); This version of the gene does not encode a signal sequence, so MBP will remain in the cytosol.
   5544..5560    +  CDS            TEV site (fragment): tobacco etch virus (TEV) protease recognition and cleavage site
   6215..6264    +  CDS            SET1 (fragment): solubility-enhancement tag derived from T7 phage gene 10B
   6272..6319    +  terminator     T7 terminator: transcription terminator for bacteriophage T7 RNA polymerase
   6345..109     -  CDS            TcR (fragment) (across the origin): tetracycline efflux protein; tet; confers resistance to tetracycline
