[The description below was written by a language model from this plasmid's Addgene catalogue record and pLannotate feature annotations shown in this document.]
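Description:
pKEW215_AcrIIA13 is a pET-family bacterial expression plasmid of about 6.5 kb built to produce the anti-CRISPR protein AcrIIA13 from Staphylococcus schleiferi in E. coli. It is maintained through a ColE1/pMB1-type origin and selected with ampicillin via the bla β-lactamase gene and its own promoter. The backbone keeps pBR322-derived elements, including the bom mobility region and the rop gene. The catalogue lists the plasmid as high copy, although rop normally acts to hold copy number down. Fragments of the tetracycline efflux gene and its promoter flank the expression cassette. These look like remnants of the parental backbone interrupted by the cassette, not a working second marker.

The expression unit is driven by a T7 promoter followed by the phage T7 gene 10 ribosome binding site, so transcription depends on a host strain that supplies T7 RNA polymerase. No lac operator or lacI gene is annotated. The open reading frame begins with a 10xHis affinity tag, continues into a signal-sequence-free maltose binding protein that stays in the cytosol and aids solubility, and then a TEV protease recognition site (annotated as a fragment). The AcrIIA13 coding sequence itself is not annotated, but it presumably occupies the unannotated interval between the TEV site and the T7 terminator, consistent with the catalogued N-terminal MBP fusion. A short match to a T7 gene 10B-derived sequence just upstream of the terminator is probably ordinary vector sequence. This layout supports affinity purification of the His-MBP fusion and removal of the tags with TEV protease, yielding AcrIIA13 for studying Cas9 inhibition.
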