Addgene plasmid #138281: pKEW215_AcrIIA13
Purpose: Expression of AcrIIA13 protein
Depositing lab: Jennifer Doudna. Depositing organization: University of California, Berkeley. Publication: Potent CRISPR-Cas9 inhibitors from Staphylococcus genomes. Watters KE, Shivram H, Fellmann C, Lew RJ, McMahon B, Doudna JA. Proc Natl Acad Sci U S A. 2020 Mar 10. pii: 1917668117. doi: 10.1073/pnas.1917668117. PubMed 32156733.
Backbone
  Vector backbone: pET
  Total vector size (bp): 6531
  Vector type: Bacterial Expression, CRISPR
Growth in bacteria
  Bacterial resistance: Ampicillin, 100 μg/mL
  Growth temperature: 37°C
  Growth strain: DH5alpha
  Copy number: High Copy
Gene/Insert
  Gene/Insert name: AcrIIA13
  Species: Staphylococcus schleiferi
  GenBank ID: WP_050337628.1
  Tag / fusion protein: MBP (N terminal on insert)
Terms and licenses: Academic/Nonprofit Terms; Industry Terms: Not Available to Industry
How to cite: pKEW215_AcrIIA13 was a gift from Jennifer Doudna (Addgene plasmid # 138281 ; http://n2t.net/addgene:138281 ; RRID:Addgene_138281)
